>Addgene plasmid #57543 | mGeos2-VEL-Caveolin-C-10 | depositor partial sequence | sequence record 88687 | insert sequence
ACGTCAGATCCGCTAGCGCTACCGGTCGCCACCATGAGTGCGATTAAGCCAGACATGAAGATCAAACTCC
GTATGGAAGGCAACGTAAACGGGCACCACTTTGTGATCGACGGAGATGGTACAGGCAAGCCTTTTGAGGG
AAAACAGAGTATGGATCTTGAAGTCAAAGAGGGCGGACCTCTGCCTTTTGCCTTTGATATCCTGACCACT
GCATTCCTGTACGGCAACAGGGTATTCGCCAAATATCCAGACAACATACAAGACTATTTTAAGCAGTCGT
TTCCTAAGGGGTATTCGTGGGAACGAAGCTTGACTTTCGAAGACGGGGGCATTTGCAACGCCAGAAACGA
CATAACAATGGAAGGGGACACTTTCTATAATAAAGTTCGATTTTATGGTACCAACTTTCCCGCCAATGGT
CCAGTTATGCAGAAGAAGACGCTGAAATGGGAGCCCTCCACTGAGAAAATGTATGTGCGTGATGGAGTGC
TGACGGGTGATGTAGAGATGGCTTTGTTGCTTGAAGGAAATGCCCATTACCGATGTGACTTCAGAACTAC
TTACAAAGCTAAGGAGAAGGGTGTCAAGTTACCAGGCGCCCACTTTGTGGACCACTGCATTGAGATTTTA
AGCCATGACAAAGATTACAACAAGGTTAAGCTGTATGAGCATGCTGTTGCTCATTCTGGATTGCCTGACA
ATGCCAGACGATCCGGACTCAGATCTGGCAGCAGTGGAGGTTCTGGGGGCAAATACGTAGACTCGGAGGG
ACATCTCTACACCGTTCCCATCCGGGAACAGGGCAACATCTACAAGCCCAACAACAAGGCCATGGCAGAC
GAGCTGAGCGAGAAGCAAGTGTACGACGCGCACACCAAGGAGATCGACCTGGTCAACCGCGACCCTAAAC
ACCTCAACGATGACGTGGTCAAGATTGACTTTGAAGATGTGATTGCAGAACCAGAAGGGACACACAGTTT
TGACGGCATTTGGAAGGCCAGCTTCACCACCTTCACTGTGACGAAATACTGGTTTTACCGCTTGCTGTCT
GCCCTCTTTGGCATCCCGATGGCACTCATCTGGGGCATTTACTTCGCCATTCTCTCTTTCCTGCACATCT
GGGCAGTTGTACCATGCATTAAGAGCTTCCTGATTGAGATTCAGTGCATCAGCCGTGTCTATTCCATCTA
CGTCCACACCGTCTGTGACCCACTCTTTGAAGCTGTTGGGAAAATATTCAGCAATGTCCGCATCAACTTG
CAGAAAGAAATATAAGAATTCTGCAGTCGACGGTACCGCGGGCCCGGGATCCACCGGATCTAGATAACTG
ATCATAATC
