>Addgene plasmid #57543 | mGeos2-VEL-Caveolin-C-10 | addgene partial sequence | sequence record 128608 | AllEos-F 5'-GGAGAAGGGTGTCAAGTTAC-3'
GCCATGACAAAGATTACAACAAGGTTAAGCTGTATGAGCATGCTGTTGCTCATTCTGGATTGCCTGACAA
TGCCAGACGATCCGGACTCAGATCTGGCAGCAGTGGAGGTTCTGGGGGCAAATACGTAGACTCGGAGGGA
CATCTCTACACCGTTCCCATCCGGGAACAGGGCAACATCTACAAGCCCAACAACAAGGCCATGGCAGACG
AGCTGAGCGAGAAGCAAGTGTACGACGCGCACACCAAGGAGATCGACCTGGTCAACCGCGACCCTAAACA
CCTCAACGATGACGTGGTCAAGATTGACTTTGAAGATGTGATTGCAGAACCAGAAGGGACACACAGTTTT
GACGGCATTTGGAAGGCCAGCTTCACCACCTTCACTGTGACGAAATACTGGTTTTACCGCTTGCTGTCTG
CCCTCTTTGGCATCCCGATGGCACTCATCTGGGGCATTTACTTCGCCATTCTCTCTTTCCTGCACATCTG
GGCAGTTGTACCATGCATTAAGAGCTTCCTGATTGAGATTCAGTGCATCAGCCGTGTCTATTCCATCTAC
GTCCACACCGTCTGTGACCCACTCTTTGAAGCTGTTGGGAAAATATTCAGCAATGTCCGCATCAACTTGC
AGAAAGAAATATAAGAATTCTGCAGTCGACGGTACCGCGGGCCCGGGATCCACCGGATCTAGATAACTGA
TCATAATCAGCCATACCACATTTGTAGAGGTTTTACTTGCTTTAAAAAACCTCCCACACCTCCC
