[The description below was written by a language model from this plasmid's Addgene catalogue record.]
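Description:
mGeos2-VEL-Caveolin-C-10 is a mammalian expression plasmid that produces human caveolin-1 (CAV1) fused to the fluorescent protein mGeos2-VEL. It is built on the mGeos2-VEL-C1 backbone, recorded as about 4.75 kb without the insert. In this C1-style vector the fluorescent protein coding sequence lies upstream of the cloning site, so the tag sits at the N terminus of caveolin. The "C-10" in the name probably denotes this C-type arrangement and a 10-residue linker between the two proteins, but the record does not state this. Expression is driven by the CMV promoter, a strong constitutive promoter in most mammalian cell lines. The use of an SV40 polyA reverse sequencing primer implies an SV40 polyadenylation signal downstream of the fusion.

The plasmid is maintained at high copy number in E. coli under kanamycin selection. It also carries a neomycin resistance marker, so stably transfected mammalian cells can be selected with G418. No feature table is provided, so the origin of replication and other backbone elements are not itemised.

The stated purpose is membrane localization: caveolin-1 is the main structural protein of caveolae, so the fusion labels these plasma membrane invaginations and related membrane compartments in cells. The record lists two excitation/emission pairs, 503/514 nm and 569/581 nm. These indicate a green state and a red-shifted state, as expected for a photoconvertible or photoswitchable fluorescent protein. This suits the construct to fluorescence imaging of caveolin distribution and dynamics, potentially including highlighting or localization-based super-resolution approaches, although the record names no specific application.
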