Addgene plasmid #57543: mGeos2-VEL-Caveolin-C-10
Purpose: Localization: Membrane, Excitation: 503 / 569, Emission: 514 / 581
Depositing lab: Michael Davidson. Depositing organization: Florida State University, Tallahassee.
Backbone
  Vector backbone: mGeos2-VEL-C1
  Backbone size w/o insert (bp): 4750
  Vector type: Mammalian Expression
  Selectable markers: Neomycin (select with G418)
Growth in bacteria
  Bacterial resistance: Kanamycin, 50 μg/mL
  Growth temperature: 37°C
  Growth strain: DH5alpha
  Copy number: High Copy
Gene/Insert
  Gene/Insert name: Caveolin (alt name: NM_001753)
  Species: H. sapiens (human)
  Entrez Gene: CAV1 (a.k.a. BSCL3, CGL3, LCCNS, MSTP085, PPH3, VIP21)
  Promoter: CMV
  Tag / fusion protein: mGeos2-VEL (N terminal on backbone)
  Cloning method: Unknown
  Sequencing primers: 5′ CMV-F; 3′ SV40pA-R
Terms and licenses: Academic/Nonprofit Terms; Industry Terms
Depositor comments: . Excitation = 503 / 569; Emission = 514 / 581
How to cite: mGeos2-VEL-Caveolin-C-10 was a gift from Michael Davidson (Addgene plasmid # 57543 ; http://n2t.net/addgene:57543 ; RRID:Addgene_57543)
